Addgene plasmid #155352: pSNAPf-hYTHDF2-N
Purpose: Express human YTHDF2(1-381) with a C-terminal SNAP-tag in mammalian cells
Depositing lab: Xiaowei Zhuang. Depositing organization: Harvard University. Publication: m(6)A-binding YTHDF proteins promote stress granule formation. Fu Y, Zhuang X. Nat Chem Biol. 2020 May 25. pii: 10.1038/s41589-020-0524-y. doi: 10.1038/s41589-020-0524-y. PubMed 32451507.
Backbone
  Vector backbone: pSNAPf
  Backbone manufacturer: New England Biolabs
  Vector type: Mammalian Expression
Growth in bacteria
  Bacterial resistance: Ampicillin, 100 μg/mL
  Growth temperature: 37°C
  Growth strain: DH5alpha
  Copy number: Unknown
Gene/Insert
  Gene/Insert name: YTHDF2(1-381)
  Species: H. sapiens (human)
  GenBank ID: CCDS41296.1
  Promoter: CMV
  Entrez Gene: YTHDF2 (a.k.a. CAHL, DF2, HGRG8, NY-REN-2)
  Cloning method: Restriction Enzyme; 5′ cloning site AscI (not destroyed); 3′ cloning site EcoRI (not destroyed)
  Sequencing primers: 5′ T7: TAATACGACTCACTATAG; 3′ pSNAPf-SeqR: GGAGTACTCACCCCAACAGC
Terms and licenses: Academic/Nonprofit Terms; Industry Terms: Not Available to Industry
How to cite: pSNAPf-hYTHDF2-N was a gift from Xiaowei Zhuang (Addgene plasmid # 155352 ; http://n2t.net/addgene:155352 ; RRID:Addgene_155352)
