[The description below was written by a language model from this plasmid's Addgene catalogue record and pLannotate feature annotations shown in this document.]
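Description:
pSNAPf-hYTHDF2-N is a mammalian expression plasmid of about 7 kb built on the commercial pSNAPf backbone. It expresses an N-terminal portion of human YTHDF2 (residues 1–381) fused at its C-terminus to the SNAP-tag. It is propagated in E. coli through a high-copy ColE1/pUC-type origin and selected with ampicillin via the β-lactamase gene. Remnants of lac regulatory elements, a lacI fragment and a pBR322 bom fragment are carried over from the backbone and play no evident role in the design.

Expression is driven by the CMV immediate-early enhancer and promoter. A T7 promoter lies just upstream of the coding region and is the binding site for the forward sequencing primer listed in the record. The YTHDF2 fragment was inserted between AscI and EcoRI sites, both retained, directly ahead of the SNAPf coding sequence. SNAPf is a fast-reacting O6-alkylguanine-DNA-alkyltransferase variant that bonds covalently to benzylguanine derivatives, so the fusion can be labelled with fluorescent or other functional substrates. Downstream of the fusion sit a chimeric intron, an EMCV IRES and the NeoR/KanR gene, ending in SV40 polyadenylation signals. This arrangement places the neomycin phosphotransferase on the same transcript as the fusion protein, so G418 selection of mammalian cells is linked to expression of the tagged protein. Short hits annotated as an HIV-1 LTR fragment and an SV40 large T fragment are probably incidental matches to backbone sequence.

The associated publication concerns m6A-binding YTHDF proteins in stress granule formation. The construct therefore fits use in imaging or otherwise analysing how the N-terminal region of YTHDF2 behaves in cells, although the record does not describe specific experiments.
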