Features (pLannotate 1.2.2; 20 found; start..end, strand, type, name):
      1..380     +  enhancer       CMV enhancer: human cytomegalovirus immediate early enhancer
    381..584     +  promoter       CMV promoter: human cytomegalovirus (CMV) immediate early promoter
    580..613     +  LTR            5' LTR (truncated) (fragment): truncated 5' long terminal repeat (LTR) from HIV-1
    629..647     +  promoter       T7 promoter: promoter for bacteriophage T7 RNA polymerase
    704..1846    +  CDS            YTHDF2 (fragment): YTHD2_HUMAN - Also known as HGRG8 From Homo sapiens (Human).
   1856..2401    +  CDS            SNAP-tag®: human O6-alkylguanine-DNA-alkyltransferase variant that forms covalent bonds with benzylguanine derivatives fast-reacting variant, optimized for mammalian expression
   2512..2741    +  intron         chimeric intron: chimera between introns from adenovirus and immunoglobulin heavy chain genes
   2910..3372    +  misc_feature   IRES: internal ribosome entry site (IRES) of the encephalomyocarditis virus (EMCV)
   3408..4211    +  CDS            NeoR/KanR: aminoglycoside phosphotransferase from Tn5; aph(3')-II (or nptII); confers resistance to neomycin, kanamycin, and G418 (Geneticin®)
   4234..4318    +  CDS            large T antigen (fragment): large T antigen from SV40 (simian virus 40)
   4341..4462    +  polyA_signal   SV40 poly(A) signal: SV40 polyadenylation signal
   4473..4524    +  polyA_signal   SV40 poly(A) signal (fragment): SV40 polyadenylation signal
   4588..4604    -  protein_bind   lac operator: The lac repressor binds to the lac operator to inhibit transcription in E. coli. This inhibition can be relieved by adding lactose or isopropyl-β-D-thiogalactopyranoside (IPTG). lac repressor encoded by lacI
   4612..4642    -  promoter       lac promoter: promoter for the E. coli lac operon
   4657..4678    -  protein_bind   CAP binding site: CAP binding activates transcription in the presence of cAMP. E. coli catabolite activator protein
   4691..4783    -  CDS            lacI (fragment): lac repressor; lacI; The lac repressor binds to the lac operator to inhibit transcription in E. coli. This inhibition can be relieved by adding lactose or isopropyl-β-D-thiogalactopyranoside (IPTG).
   4966..5554    -  rep_origin     ori: high-copy-number ColE1/pMB1/pBR322/pUC origin of replication
   5725..6585    -  CDS            AmpR: β-lactamase; bla; confers resistance to ampicillin, carbenicillin, and related antibiotics
   6586..6690    -  promoter       AmpR promoter: bla
   6749..6801    -  misc_feature   bom (fragment): basis of mobility region from pBR322
>Addgene plasmid #155352 | pSNAPf-hYTHDF2-N | addgene full sequence | sequence record 308877 | Addgene NGS Result
GACATTGATTATTGACTAGTTATTAATAGTAATCAATTACGGGGTCATTAGTTCATAGCCCATATATGGA
GTTCCGCGTTACATAACTTACGGTAAATGGCCCGCCTGGCTGACCGCCCAACGACCCCCGCCCATTGACG
TCAATAATGACGTATGTTCCCATAGTAACGCCAATAGGGACTTTCCATTGACGTCAATGGGTGGAGTATT
TACGGTAAACTGCCCACTTGGCAGTACATCAAGTGTATCATATGCCAAGTACGCCCCCTATTGACGTCAA
TGACGGTAAATGGCCCGCCTGGCATTATGCCCAGTACATGACCTTATGGGACTTTCCTACTTGGCAGTAC
ATCTACGTATTAGTCATCGCTATTACCATGGTGATGCGGTTTTGGCAGTACATCAATGGGCGTGGATAGC
GGTTTGACTCACGGGGATTTCCAAGTCTCCACCCCATTGACGTCAATGGGAGTTTGTTTTGGCACCAAAA
TCAACGGGACTTTCCAAAATGTCGTAACAACTCCGCCCCATTGACGCAAATGGGCGGTAGGCGTGTACGG
TGGGAGGTCTATATAAGCAGAGCTCTCTGGCTAACTAGAGAACCCACTGCTTACTGGCTTATCGAAATTA
ATACGACTCACTATAGGGAGACCCAAGCTTGGTACCGAGCTCGGATCGTCGCTAGCGATATCGGCGCGCC
ACCATGTCGGCCAGCAGCCTCTTGGAGCAGAGACCAAAAGGTCAAGGAAACAAAGTACAAAATGGATCTG
TACATCAAAAGGATGGATTAAACGATGATGATTTTGAACCTTACTTGAGTCCACAGGCAAGGCCCAATAA
TGCATATACTGCCATGTCAGATTCCTACTTACCCAGTTACTACAGTCCCTCCATTGGCTTCTCCTATTCT
TTGGGTGAAGCTGCTTGGTCTACGGGGGGTGACACAGCCATGCCCTACTTAACTTCTTATGGACAGCTGA
GCAACGGAGAGCCCCACTTCCTACCAGATGCAATGTTTGGGCAACCAGGAGCCCTAGGTAGCACTCCATT
TCTTGGTCAGCATGGTTTTAATTTCTTTCCCAGTGGGATTGACTTCTCAGCATGGGGAAATAACAGTTCT
CAGGGACAGTCTACTCAGAGCTCTGGATATAGTAGCAATTATGCTTATGCACCTAGCTCCTTAGGTGGAG
CCATGATTGATGGACAGTCAGCTTTTGCCAATGAGACCCTCAATAAGGCTCCTGGCATGAATACTATAGA
CCAAGGGATGGCAGCACTGAAGTTGGGTAGCACAGAAGTTGCAAGCAATGTTCCAAAAGTTGTAGGTTCT
GCTGTTGGTAGCGGGTCCATTACTAGTAACATCGTGGCTTCCAATAGTTTGCCTCCAGCCACCATTGCTC
CTCCAAAACCAGCATCTTGGGCTGATATTGCTAGCAAGCCTGCAAAACAGCAACCTAAACTGAAGACCAA
GAATGGCATTGCAGGGTCAAGTCTTCCGCCACCCCCGATAAAGCATAACATGGATATTGGAACTTGGGAT
AACAAGGGTCCCGTTGCAAAAGCCCCCTCACAGGCTTTGGTTCAGAATATAGGTCAGCCAACCCAGGGGT
CTCCTCAGCCTGTAGGTCAGCAGGCTAACAATAGCCCACCAGTGGCTCAGGCATCAGTAGGGCAACAGAC
ACAGCCATTGCCTCCACCTCCACCACAGCCTGCCCAGCTTTCAGTCCAGCAACAGGCAGCTCAGCCAACC
CGCTGGGTAGCACCTCGGAACCGTGGCAGTGGGTTCGGTCATAATGGGGTGGATGGTAATGGAGTAGGAC
AGTCTCAGGCTGGTTCTGGATCTACTGAATTCACCATGGACAAAGACTGCGAAATGAAGCGCACCACCCT
GGATAGCCCTCTGGGCAAGCTGGAACTGTCTGGGTGCGAACAGGGCCTGCACCGTATCATCTTCCTGGGC
AAAGGAACATCTGCCGCCGACGCCGTGGAAGTGCCTGCCCCAGCCGCCGTGCTGGGCGGACCAGAGCCAC
TGATGCAGGCCACCGCCTGGCTCAACGCCTACTTTCACCAGCCTGAGGCCATCGAGGAGTTCCCTGTGCC
AGCCCTGCACCACCCAGTGTTCCAGCAGGAGAGCTTTACCCGCCAGGTGCTGTGGAAACTGCTGAAAGTG
GTGAAGTTCGGAGAGGTCATCAGCTACAGCCACCTGGCCGCCCTGGCCGGCAATCCCGCCGCCACCGCCG
CCGTGAAAACCGCCCTGAGCGGAAATCCCGTGCCCATTCTGATCCCCTGCCACCGGGTGGTGCAGGGCGA
CCTGGACGTGGGGGGCTACGAGGGCGGGCTCGCCGTGAAAGAGTGGCTGCTGGCCCACGAGGGCCACAGA
CTGGGCAAGCCTGGGCTGGGTCCTGCAGGCGGATCCGCGTTTAAACTCGAGGTTAATTAATGAGCGGCCG
CATAGATAACTGATCCAGTGTGCTGGAATTAATTCGCTGTCTGCGAGGGCCAGCTGTTGGGGTGAGTACT
CCCTCTCAAAAGCGGGCATGACTTCTGCGCTAAGATTGTCAGTTTCCAAAAACGAGGAGGATTTGATATT
CACCTGGCCCGCGGTGATGCCTTTGAGGGTGGCCGCGTCCATCTGGTCAGAAAAGACAATCTTTTTGTTG
TCAAGCTTGAGGTGTGGCAGGCTTGAGATCTGGCCATACACTTGAGTGACAATGACATCCACTTTGCCTT
TCTCTCCACAGGTGTCCACTCCCAGGTCCAACTGCAGGTCGAGCATGCATCTAGGGCGGCCAATTCCGCC
CCTCTCCCYCCCCCCCCCCTAACGTTACTGGCCGAAGCCGCTTGGAATAAGGCCGGTGTGCGTTTGTCTA
TATGTTATTTTCCACCATATTGCCGTCTTTTGGCAATGTGAGGGCCCGGAAACCTGGCCCTGTCTTCTTG
ACGAGCATTCCTAGGGGTCTTTCCCCTCTCGCCAAAGGAATGCAAGGTCTGTTGAATGTCGTGAAGGAAG
CAGTTCCTCTGGAAGCTTCTTGAAGACAAACAACGTCTGTAGCGACCCTTTGCAGGCAGCGGAACCCCCC
ACCTGGCGACAGGTGCCTCTGCGGCCAAAAGCCACGTGTATAAGATACACCTGCAAAGGCGGCACAACCC
CAGTGCCACGTTGTGAGTTGGATAGTTGTGGAAAGAGTCAAATGGCTCTCCTCAAGCGTATTCAACAAGG
GGCTGAAGGATGCCCAGAAGGTACCCCATTGTATGGGATCTGATCTGGGGCCTCGGTGCACATGCTTTAC
ATGTGTTTAGTCGAGGTTAAAAAAACGTCTAGGCCCCCCGAACCACGGGGACGTGGTTTTCCTTTGAAAA
ACACGATGATAAGCTTGCCACAACCCGGGATAATTCCTGCAGCCAATATGGGATCGGCCATTGAACAAGA
TGGATTGCACGCAGGTTCTCCGGCCGCTTGGGTGGAGAGGCTATTCGGCTATGACTGGGCACAACAGACA
ATCGGCTGCTCTGATGCCGCCGTGTTCCGGCTGTCAGCGCAGGGGCGCCCGGTTCTTTTTGTCAAGACCG
ACCTGTCCGGTGCCCTGAATGAACTGCAGGACGAGGCAGCGCGGCTATCGTGGCTGGCCACGACGGGCGT
TCCTTGCGCAGCTGTGCTCGACGTTGTCACTGAAGCGGGAAGGGACTGGCTGCTATTGGGCGAAGTGCCG
GGGCAGGATCTCCTGTCATCTCACCTTGCTCCTGCCGAGAAAGTATCCATCATGGCTGATGCAATGCGGC
GGCTGCATACGCTTGATCCGGCTACCTGCCCATTCGACCACCAAGCGAAACATCGCATCGAGCGAGCACG
TACTCGGATGGAAGCCGGTCTTGTCGATCAGGATGATCTGGACGAAGAGCATCAGGGGCTCGCGCCAGCC
GAACTGTTCGCCAGGCTCAAGGCGCGCATGCCCGACGGCGATGATCTCGTCGTGACCCATGGCGATGCCT
GCTTGCCGAATATCATGGTGGAAAATGGCCGCTTTTCTGGATTCATCGACTGTGGCCGGCTGGGTGTGGC
GGACCGCTATCAGGACATAGCGTTGGCTACCCGTGATATTGCTGAAGAGCTTGGCGGCGAATGGGCTGAC
CGCTTCCTCGTGCTTTACGGTATCGCCGCTCCCGATTCGCAGCGCATCGCCTTCTATCGCCTTCTTGACG
AGTTCTTCTGAGGGGATCAATTCTCTAGATAACTGATCATAATCAGCCATACCACATTTGTAGAGGTTTT
ACTTGCTTTAAAAAACCTCCCACACCTCCCCCTGAACCTGAAACATAAAATGAATGCAATTGTTGTTGTT
AACTTGTTTATTGCAGCTTATAATGGTTACAAATAAAGCAATAGCATCACAAATTTCACAAATAAAGCAT
TTTTTTCACTGCATTCTAGTTGTGGTTTGTCCAAACTCATCAATGTATCTTAACGCGTCGAGTGCATTCT
AGTTGTGGTTTGTCCAAACTCATCAATGTATCTTATCATGTCTGTATACCGTCGACCTCTAGCTAGAGCT
TGGCGTAATCATGGTCATAGCTGTTTCCTGTGTGAAATTGTTATCCGCTCACAATTCCACACAACATACG
AGCCGGAAGCATAAAGTGTAAAGCCTGGGGTGCCTAATGAGTGAGCTAACTCACATTAATTGCGTTGCGC
TCACTGCCCGCTTTCCAGTCGGGAAACCTGTCGTGCCAGCTGCATTAATGAATCGGCCAACGCGCGGGGA
GAGGCGGTTTGCGTATTGGGCGCTCTTCCGCTTCCTCGCTCACTGACTCGCTGCGCTCGGTCGTTCGGCT
GCGGCGAGCGGTATCAGCTCACTCAAAGGCGGTAATACGGTTATCCACAGAATCAGGGGATAACGCAGGA
AAGAACATGTGAGCAAAAGGCCAGCAAAAGGCCAGGAACCGTAAAAAGGCCGCGTTGCTGGCGTTTTTCC
ATAGGCTCCGCCCCCCTGACGAGCATCACAAAAATCGACGCTCAAGTCAGAGGTGGCGAAACCCGACAGG
ACTATAAAGATACCAGGCGTTTCCCCCTGGAAGCTCCCTCGTGCGCTCTCCTGTTCCGACCCTGCCGCTT
ACCGGATACCTGTCCGCCTTTCTCCCTTCGGGAAGCGTGGCGCTTTCTCATAGCTCACGCTGTAGGTATC
TCAGTTCGGTGTAGGTCGTTCGCTCCAAGCTGGGCTGTGTGCACGAACCCCCCGTTCAGCCCGACCGCTG
CGCCTTATCCGGTAACTATCGTCTTGAGTCCAACCCGGTAAGACACGACTTATCGCCACTGGCAGCAGCC
ACTGGTAACAGGATTAGCAGAGCGAGGTATGTAGGCGGTGCTACAGAGTTCTTGAAGTGGTGGCCTAACT
ACGGCTACACTAGAAGAACAGTATTTGGTATCTGCGCTCTGCTGAAGCCAGTTACCTTCGGAAAAAGAGT
TGGTAGCTCTTGATCCGGCAAACAAACCACCGCTGGTAGCGGTGGTTTTTTTGTTTGCAAGCAGCAGATT
ACGCGCAGAAAAAAAGGATCTCAAGAAGATCCTTTGATCTTTTCTACGGGGTCTGACGCTCAGTGGAACG
AAAACTCACGTTAAGGGATTTTGGTCATGAGATTATCAAAAAGGATCTTCACCTAGATCCTTTTAAATTA
AAAATGAAGTTTTAAATCAATCTAAAGTATATATGAGTAAACTTGGTCTGACAGTTACCAATGCTTAATC
AGTGAGGCACCTATCTCAGCGATCTGTCTATTTCGTTCATCCATAGTTGCCTGACTCCCCGTCGTGTAGA
TAACTACGATACGGGAGGGCTTACCATCTGGCCCCAGTGCTGCAATGATACCGCGAGACCCACGCTCACC
GGCTCCAGATTTATCAGCAATAAACCAGCCAGCCGGAAGGGCCGAGCGCAGAAGTGGTCCTGCAACTTTA
TCCGCCTCCATCCAGTCTATTAATTGTTGCCGGGAAGCTAGAGTAAGTAGTTCGCCAGTTAATAGTTTGC
GCAACGTTGTTGCCATTGCTACAGGCATCGTGGTGTCACGCTCGTCGTTTGGTATGGCTTCATTCAGCTC
CGGTTCCCAACGATCAAGGCGAGTTACATGATCCCCCATGTTGTGCAAAAAAGCGGTTAGCTCCTTCGGT
CCTCCGATCGTTGTCAGAAGTAAGTTGGCCGCAGTGTTATCACTCATGGTTATGGCAGCACTGCATAATT
CTCTTACTGTCATGCCATCCGTAAGATGCTTTTCTGTGACTGGTGAGTACTCAACCAAGTCATTCTGAGA
ATAGTGTATGCGGCGACCGAGTTGCTCTTGCCCGGCGTCAATACGGGATAATACCGCGCCACATAGCAGA
ACTTTAAAAGTGCTCATCATTGGAAAACGTTCTTCGGGGCGAAAACTCTCAAGGATCTTACCGCTGTTGA
GATCCAGTTCGATGTAACCCACTCGTGCACCCAACTGATCTTCAGCATCTTTTACTTTCACCAGCGTTTC
TGGGTGAGCAAAAACAGGAAGGCAAAATGCCGCAAAAAAGGGAATAAGGGCGACACGGAAATGTTGAATA
CTCATACTCTTCCTTTTTCAATATTATTGAAGCATTTATCAGGGTTATTGTCTCATGAGCGGATACATAT
TTGAATGTATTTAGAAAAATAAACAAATAGGGGTTCCGCGCACATTTCCCCGAAAAGTGCCACCTGACGT
CGACGGATCGGGAGATCTCCCGATCCCCTATGGTGCACTCTCAGTACAATCTGCTCTGATGCCGCATAGT
TAAGCCAGTATCTGCTCCCTGCTTGTGTGTTGGAGGTCGCTGAGTAGTGCGCGAGCAAAATTTAAGCTAC
AACAAGGCAAGGCTTGACCGACAATTGCATGAAGAATCTGCTTAGGGTTAGGCGTTTTGCGCTGCTTCGC
GATGTACGGGCCAGATATACGCGTT
