>Addgene plasmid #155352 | pSNAPf-hYTHDF2-N | depositor partial sequence | sequence record 300669 | Insert sequence
ATGTCGGCCAGCAGCCTCTTGGAGCAGAGACCAAAAGGTCAAGGAAACAAAGTACAAAATGGATCTGTAC
ATCAAAAGGATGGATTAAACGATGATGATTTTGAACCTTACTTGAGTCCACAGGCAAGGCCCAATAATGC
ATATACTGCCATGTCAGATTCCTACTTACCCAGTTACTACAGTCCCTCCATTGGCTTCTCCTATTCTTTG
GGTGAAGCTGCTTGGTCTACGGGGGGTGACACAGCCATGCCCTACTTAACTTCTTATGGACAGCTGAGCA
ACGGAGAGCCCCACTTCCTACCAGATGCAATGTTTGGGCAACCAGGAGCCCTAGGTAGCACTCCATTTCT
TGGTCAGCATGGTTTTAATTTCTTTCCCAGTGGGATTGACTTCTCAGCATGGGGAAATAACAGTTCTCAG
GGACAGTCTACTCAGAGCTCTGGATATAGTAGCAATTATGCTTATGCACCTAGCTCCTTAGGTGGAGCCA
TGATTGATGGACAGTCAGCTTTTGCCAATGAGACCCTCAATAAGGCTCCTGGCATGAATACTATAGACCA
AGGGATGGCAGCACTGAAGTTGGGTAGCACAGAAGTTGCAAGCAATGTTCCAAAAGTTGTAGGTTCTGCT
GTTGGTAGCGGGTCCATTACTAGTAACATCGTGGCTTCCAATAGTTTGCCTCCAGCCACCATTGCTCCTC
CAAAACCAGCATCTTGGGCTGATATTGCTAGCAAGCCTGCAAAACAGCAACCTAAACTGAAGACCAAGAA
TGGCATTGCAGGGTCAAGTCTTCCGCCACCCCCGATAAAGCATAACATGGATATTGGAACTTGGGATAAC
AAGGGTCCCGTTGCAAAAGCCCCCTCACAGGCTTTGGTTCAGAATATAGGTCAGCCAACCCAGGGGTCTC
CTCAGCCTGTAGGTCAGCAGGCTAACAATAGCCCACCAGTGGCTCAGGCATCAGTAGGGCAACAGACACA
GCCATTGCCTCCACCTCCACCACAGCCTGCCCAGCTTTCAGTCCAGCAACAGGCAGCTCAGCCAACCCGC
TGGGTAGCACCTCGGAACCGTGGCAGTGGGTTCGGTCATAATGGGGTGGATGGTAATGGAGTAGGACAGT
CTCAGGCTGGTTCTGGATCTACT
